>Addgene plasmid #178831 | pHN1002 | addgene full sequence | sequence record 351933 | Addgene NGS Result
TTCTTGAAGACGAAAGGGCCTCGTGATACGCCTATTTTTATAGGTTAATGTCATGATAATAATGGTTTCT
TAGACGTCAGGTGGCACTTTTCGGGGAAATGTGCGCGGAACCCCTATTTGTTTATTTTTCTAAATACATT
CAAATATGTATCCGCTCATGAGACAATAACCCTGATAAATGCTTCAATAATATTGAAAAAGGAAGAGTAT
GAGTATTCAACATTTCCGTGTCGCCCTTATTCCCTTTTTTGCGGCATTTTGCCTTCCTGTTTTTGCTCAC
CCAGAAACGCTGGTGAAAGTAAAAGATGCTGAAGATCAGTTGGGTGCACGAGTGGGTTACATCGAACTGG
ATCTCAACAGCGGTAAGATCCTTGAGAGTTTTCGCCCCGAAGAACGTTTTCCAATGATGAGCACTTTTAA
AGTTCTGCTATGTGGCGCGGTATTATCCCGTGTTGACGCCGGGCAAGAGCAACTCGGTCGCCGCATACAC
TATTCTCAGAATGACTTGGTTGAGTACTCACCAGTCACAGAAAAGCATCTTACGGATGGCATGACAGTAA
GAGAATTATGCAGTGCTGCCATAACCATGAGTGATAACACTGCGGCCAACTTACTTCTGACAACGATCGG
AGGACCGAAGGAGCTAACCGCTTTTTTGCACAACATGGGGGATCATGTAACTCGCCTTGATCGTTGGGAA
CCGGAGCTGAATGAAGCCATACCAAACGACGAGCGTGACACCACGATGCCTGCAGCAATGGCAACAACGT
TGCGCAAACTATTAACTGGCGAACTACTTACTCTAGCTTCCCGGCAACAATTAATAGACTGGATGGAGGC
GGATAAAGTTGCAGGACCACTTCTGCGCTCGGCCCTTCCGGCTGGCTGGTTTATTGCTGATAAATCTGGA
GCCGGTGAGCGTGGGTCTCGCGGTATCATTGCAGCACTGGGGCCAGATGGTAAGCCCTCCCGTATCGTAG
TTATCTACACGACGGGGAGTCAGGCAACTATGGATGAACGAAATAGACAGATCGCTGAGATAGGTGCCTC
ACTGATTAAGCATTGGTAACTGTCAGACCAAGTTTACTCATATATACTTTAGATTGATTTAAAACTTCAT
TTTTAATTTAAAAGGATCTAGGTGAAGATCCTTTTTGATAATCTCATGACCAAAATCCCTTAACGTGAGT
TTTCGTTCCACTGAGCGTCAGACCCCGTAGAAAAGATCAAAGGATCTTCTTGAGATCCTTTTTTTCTGCG
CGTAATCTGCTGCTTGCAAACAAAAAAACCACCGCTACCAGCGGTGGTTTGTTTGCCGGATCAAGAGCTA
CCAACTCTTTTTCCGAAGGTAACTGGCTTCAGCAGAGCGCAGATACCAAATACTGTCCTTCTAGTGTAGC
CGTAGTTAGGCCACCACTTCAAGAACTCTGTAGCACCGCCTACATACCTCGCTCTGCTAATCCTGTTACC
AGTGGCTGCTGCCAGTGGCGATAAGTCGTGTCTTACCGGGTTGGACTCAAGACGATAGTTACCGGATAAG
GCGCAGCGGTCGGGCTGAACGGGGGGTTCGTGCACACAGCCCAGCTTGGAGCGAACGACCTACACCGAAC
TGAGATACCTACAGCGTGAGCTATGAGAAAGCGCCACGCTTCCCGAAGGGAGAAAGGCGGACAGGTATCC
GGTAAGCGGCAGGGTCGGAACAGGAGAGCGCACGAGGGAGCTTCCAGGGGGAAACGCCTGGTATCTTTAT
AGTCCTGTCGGGTTTCGCCACCTCTGACTTGAGCGTCGATTTTTGTGATGCTCGTCAGGGGGGCGGAGCC
TATGGAAAAACGCCAGCAACGCGGCCTTTTTACGGTTCCTGGCCTTTTGCTGGCCTTTTGCTCACATGTT
CTTTCCTGCGTTATCCCCTGATTCTGTGGATAACCGTATTACCGCCTTTGAGTGAGCTGATACCGCTCGC
CGCAGCCGAACGACCGAGCGCAGCGAGTCAGTGAGCGAGGAAGCGGAAGAGCGCCTGATGCGGTATTTTC
TCCTTACGCATCTGTGCGGTATTTCACACCGCAATGGTGCACTCTCAGTACAATCTGCTCTGATGCCGCA
TAGTTAAGCCAGTATACACTCCGCTATCGCTACGTGACTGGGTCATGGCTGCGCCCCGACACCCGCCAAC
ACCCGCTGACGCGCCCTGACGGGCTTGTCTGCTCCCGGCATCCGCTTACAGACAAGCTGTGACCGTCTCC
GGGAGCTGCATGTGTCAGAGGTTTTCACCGTCATCACCGAAACGCGCGAGGCAGCTGCGGTAAAGCTCAT
CAGCGTGGTCGTGAAGCGATTCACAGATGTCTGCCTGTTCATCCGCGTCCAGCTCGTTGAGTTTCTCCAG
AAGCGTTAATGTCTGGCTTCTGATAAAGCGGGCCATGTTAAGGGCGGTTTTTTCCTGTTTGGTCACTGAT
GCCTCCGTGTAAGGGGGATTTCTGTTCATGGGGGTAATGATACCGATGAAACGAGAGAGGATGCTCACGA
TACGGGTTACTGATGATGAACATGCCCGGTTACTGGAACGTTGTGAGGGTAAACAACTGGCGGTATGGAT
GCGGCGGGACCAGAGAAAAATCACTCAGGGTCAATGCCAGCGCTTCGTTAATACAGATGTAGGTGTTCCA
CAGGGTAGCCAGCAGCATCCTGCGATGCAGATCCGGAACATAATGGTGCAGGGCGCTGACTTCCGCGTTT
CCAGACTTTACGAAACACGGAAACCGAAGACCATTCATGTTGTTGCTCAGGTCGCAGACGTTTTGCAGCA
GCAGTCGCTTCACGTTCGCTCGCGTATCGGTGATTCATTCTGCTAACCAGTAAGGCAACCCCGCCAGCCT
AGCCGGGTCCTCAACGACAGGAGCACGATCATGCGCACCCGTGGCCAGGACCCAACGCTGCCCGAGATGC
GCCGCGTGCGGCTGCTGGAGATGGCGGACGCGATGGATATGTTCTGCCAAGGGTTGGTTTGCGCATTCAC
AGTTCTCCGCAAGAATTGATTGGCTCCAATTCTTGGAGTGGTGAATCCGTTAGCGAGGTGCCGCCGGCTT
CCATTCAGGTCGAGGTGGCCCGGCTCCATGCACCGCGACGCAACGCGGGGAGGCAGACAAGGTATAGGGC
GGCGCCTACAATCCATGCCAACCCGTTCCATGTGCTCGCCGAGGCGGCATAAATCGCCGTGACGATCAGC
GGTCCAATGATCGAAGTTAGGCTGGTAAGAGCCGCGAGCGATCCTTGAAGCTGTCCCTGATGGTCGTCAT
CTACCTGCCTGGACAGCATGGCCTGCAACGCGGGCATCCCGATGCCGCCGGAAGCGAGAAGAATCATAAT
GGGGAAGGCCATCCAGCCTCGCGTCGCGAACGCCAGCAAGACGTAGCCCAGCGCGTCGGCCGCCATGCCG
GCGATAATGGCCTGCTTCTCGCCGAAACGTTTGGTGGCGGGACCAGTGACGAAGGCTTGAGCGAGGGCGT
GCAAGATTCCGAATACCGCAAGCGACAGGCCGATCATCGTCGCGCTCCAGCGAAAGCGGTCCTCGCCGAA
AATGACCCAGAGCGCTGCCGGCACCTGTCCTACGAGTTGCATGATAAAGAAGACAGTCATAAGTGCGGCG
ACGATAGTCATGCCCCGCGCCCACCGGAAGGAGCTGACTGGGTTGAAGGCTCTCAAGGGCATCGGTCGAG
ATCCCGGTGCCTAATGAGTGAGCTAACTTACATTAATTGCGTTGCGCTCACTGCCCGCTTTCCAGTCGGG
AAACCTGTCGTGCCAGCTGCATTAATGAATCGGCCAACGCGCGGGGAGAGGCGGTTTGCGTATTGGGCGC
CAGGGTGGTTTTTCTTTTCACCAGTGAGACGGGCAACAGCTGATTGCCCTTCACCGCCTGGCCCTGAGAG
AGTTGCAGCAAGCGGTCCACGCTGGTTTGCCCCAGCAGGCGAAAATCCTGTTTGATGGTGGTTAACGGCG
GGATATAACATGAGCTGTCTTCGGTATCGTCGTATCCCACTACCGAGATATCCGCACCAACGCGCAGCCC
GGACTCGGTAATGGCGCGCATTGCGCCCAGCGCCATCTGATCGTTGGCAACCAGCATCGCAGTGGGAACG
ATGCCCTCATTCAGCATTTGCATGGTTTGTTGAAAACCGGACATGGCACTCCAGTCGCCTTCCCGTTCCG
CTATCGGCTGAATTTGATTGCGAGTGAGATATTTATGCCAGCCAGCCAGACGCAGACGCGCCGAGACAGA
ACTTAATGGGCCCGCTAACAGCGCGATTTGCTGGTGACCCAATGCGACCAGATGCTCCACGCCCAGTCGC
GTACCGTCTTCATGGGAGAAAATAATACTGTTGATGGGTGTCTGGTCAGAGACATCAAGAAATAACGCCG
GAACATTAGTGCAGGCAGCTTCCACAGCAATGGCATCCTGGTCATCCAGCGGATAGTTAATGATCAGCCC
ACTGACGCGTTGCGCGAGAAGATTGTGCACCGCCGCTTTACAGGCTTCGACGCCGCTTCGTTCTACCATC
GACACCACCACGCTGGCACCCAGTTGATCGGCGCGAGATTTAATCGCCGCGACAATTTGCGACGGCGCGT
GCAGGGCCAGACTGGAGGTGGCAACGCCAATCAGCAACGACTGTTTGCCCGCCAGTTGTTGTGCCACGCG
GTTGGGAATGTAATTCAGCTCCGCCATCGCCGCTTCCACTTTTTCCCGCGTTTTCGCAGAAACGTGGCTG
GCCTGGTTCACCACGCGGGAAACGGTCTGATAAGAGACACCGGCATACTCTGCGACATCGTATAACGTTA
CTGGTTTCACATTCACCACCCTGAATTGACTCTCTTCCGGGCGCTATCATGCCATACCGCGAAAGGTTTT
GCGCCATTCGATGGTGTCCGGGATCTCGACGCTCTCCCTTATGCGACTCCTGCATTAGGAAGCAGCCCAG
TAGTAGGTTGAGGCCGTTGAGCACCGCCGCCGCAAGGAATGGTGCATGCAAGGAGATGGCGCCCAACAGT
CCCCCGGCCACGGGGCCTGCCACCATACCCACGCCGAAACAAGCGCTCATGAGCCCGAAGTGGCGAGCCC
GATCTTCCCCATCGGTGATGTCGGCGATATAGGCGCCAGCAACCGCACCTGTGGCGCCGGTGATGCCGGC
CACGATGCGTCCGGCGTAGAGGATCGAGATCTCGATCCCGCGAAATTAATACGACTCACTATAGGGGAAT
TGTGAGCGGATAACAATTCCCCTCTAGAAATAATTTTGTTTAACTTTAAGAAGGAGATATACCGGATCCA
TGCACCATCACCATCATCATCACCATTTGGAAGTTCTGTTTCAAGGGCCAGGCAGCTTACCGTGCGATAT
CTGCAAAGATGTGGTTACTGCAGCTGGCGATATGCTCAAGGATAATGCGACCGAAGAAGAGATTCTGGTG
TATCTGGAGAAAACGTGTGATTGGTTGCCAAAACCGAACATGTCAGCGTCGTGCAAAGAGATCGTTGACA
GCTATCTTCCGGTAATTCTGGACATCATCAAAGGCGAAATGTCTCGCCCTGGTGAAGTCTGTAGTGCCCT
GAATCTGTGCGAATCCTGACTCGAGCTGCTAACAAAGCCCGAAAGGAAGCTGAGTTGGCTGCTGCCACCG
CTGAGCAATAACTAGCATAACCCCTTGGGGCCTCTAAACGGGTCTTGAGGGGTTTTTTGCTGAAAGGAGG
AACTATATCCGGATATCCCGCAAGAGGCCCGGCAGTACCGGCATAACCAAGCCTATGCCTACAGCATCCA
GGGTGACGGTGCCGAGGATGACGATGAGCGCATTGTTAGATTTCATACACGGTGCCTGACTGCGTTAGCA
ATTTAACTGTGATAAACTACCGCATTAAAGCTTATCGATGATAAGCTGTCAAACATGAGAA
Features (pLannotate 1.2.2; 20 found; start..end, strand, type, name):
    104..208     +  promoter       AmpR promoter: bla
    209..1069    +  CDS            AmpR: β-lactamase; bla; confers resistance to ampicillin, carbenicillin, and related antibiotics
   1240..1828    +  rep_origin     ori: high-copy-number ColE1/pMB1/pBR322/pUC origin of replication
   2014..2153    -  misc_feature   bom: basis of mobility region from pBR322
   2255..2446    -  CDS            rop: Rop protein, which maintains plasmids at low copy number; rop
   2463..2843    +  CDS            YPB1_ECOLX: Protein predicted: Swiss-Prot protein existence level 4. From Escherichia coli.
   3085..3709    -  CDS            TcR (fragment): tetracycline efflux protein; tet; confers resistance to tetracycline
   3724..3745    -  protein_bind   CAP binding site: CAP binding activates transcription in the presence of cAMP. E. coli catabolite activator protein
   3758..4840    -  CDS            lacI: lac repressor; lacI; The lac repressor binds to the lac operator to inhibit transcription in E. coli. This inhibition can be relieved by adding lactose or isopropyl-β-D-thiogalactopyranoside (IPTG).
   4841..4918    -  promoter       lacI promoter: lacI
   4926..5205    -  CDS            TcR (fragment): tetracycline efflux protein; tet; confers resistance to tetracycline
   5227..5245    +  promoter       T7 promoter: promoter for bacteriophage T7 RNA polymerase
   5246..5270    +  protein_bind   lac operator: The lac repressor binds to the lac operator to inhibit transcription in E. coli. This inhibition can be relieved by adding lactose or isopropyl-β-D-thiogalactopyranoside (IPTG). lac repressor encoded by lacI
   5285..5307    +  RBS            RBS: efficient ribosome binding site from bacteriophage T7 gene 10 (Olins and Rangwala, 1989)
   5323..5346    +  CDS            8xHis: 8xHis affinity tag
   5374..5616    +  CDS            PSAP (fragment): SAP_HUMAN - Also known as GLBA, SAP1. Experimental evidence at protein level: Swiss-Prot protein existence level 1. Saposins are specific low-molecular mass non-enzymic proteins, they participate in the lysosomal degradation of sphingolipids, which takes place by the sequential action of specific hydrolases. From Homo sapiens (Human).
   5625..5674    +  CDS            SET1 (fragment): solubility-enhancement tag derived from T7 phage gene 10B
   5682..5729    +  terminator     T7 terminator: transcription terminator for bacteriophage T7 RNA polymerase
   5752..5856    -  CDS            TcR (fragment): tetracycline efflux protein; tet; confers resistance to tetracycline
   5904..5932    -  promoter       tet promoter: E. coli promoter for tetracycline efflux protein gene
