[The description below was written by a language model from this plasmid's Addgene catalogue record and pLannotate feature annotations shown in this document.]
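Description:
pHN1002 is a bacterial expression plasmid built on the Novagen pET15b backbone (about 5.9 kb) for producing human Saposin A in E. coli. It is maintained through a ColE1/pMB1-type origin and selected with ampicillin via the bla gene and its own promoter. The backbone also carries the pBR322-derived bom and rop elements. The catalogue lists the plasmid as high copy, although rop normally acts to restrain copy number. The scattered tetracycline-resistance fragments and the tet promoter annotated in the sequence are non-functional remnants of the pBR322 ancestry rather than a usable marker.

The expression cassette follows the standard pET layout: a T7 promoter with an adjacent lac operator, the T7 gene 10 ribosome binding site, the coding region, and a T7 terminator, with a plasmid-borne lacI gene supplying repressor. Expression therefore depends on a host that provides T7 RNA polymerase and can be induced with IPTG. The insert is a 294 bp synthetic gene, codon-optimised for bacteria and inserted by Gibson cloning, that encodes residues 60–140 of the human prosaposin (PSAP) precursor. This is the Saposin A domain, with the 59-residue N-terminal propeptide removed. It is fused at its N terminus to an 8xHis tag followed by a 3C protease site, allowing metal-affinity purification and subsequent tag removal. The short "SET1" fragment annotated just before the terminator is probably homology to T7 gene 10-derived backbone sequence rather than a deliberate fusion. The catalogue's Entrez link to the androgen receptor (AR) appears to be erroneous, since the sequence annotation identifies PSAP. The record gives no downstream application beyond bacterial expression of Saposin A.
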