Addgene plasmid #178831: pHN1002
Purpose: Bacterial expression for human Saposin A
Depositing lab: Kazuhiro Abe. Depositing organization: Nagoya University.
Backbone
  Vector backbone: pET15b
  Backbone manufacturer: Novagen
  Total vector size (bp): 5944
  Vector type: Bacterial Expression
Growth in bacteria
  Bacterial resistance: Ampicillin, 100 μg/mL
  Growth temperature: 37°C
  Growth strain: DH5alpha
  Copy number: High Copy
Gene/Insert
  Gene/Insert name: artificial gene encoding human Saposin A (alt name: hSapA_60-140)
  Species: H. sapiens (human)
  Insert size (bp): 294
  Mutation: Codon-usage was optimized for bacterial expression. N terminal propeptide (59aa) was deleted.
  Entrez Gene: AR (a.k.a. AIS, AR8, DHTR, HUMARA, HYSP1, KD, NR3C4, SBMA, SMAX1, TFM)
  Promoter: T7
  Tag / fusion protein: His8, 3C (N terminal on insert)
  Cloning method: Gibson Cloning
  Sequencing primers: 5′ GTAGAGGATCGAGATCTCGATCCC; 3′ CTTTCAGCAAAAAACCCCTCAAGAC
Terms and licenses: Academic/Nonprofit Terms; Industry Terms: Not Available to Industry
How to cite: pHN1002 was a gift from Kazuhiro Abe (Addgene plasmid # 178831 ; http://n2t.net/addgene:178831 ; RRID:Addgene_178831)
